Addgene plasmid #34244: KHBD00087
Depositing lab: Bart Deplancke. Depositing organization: Swiss Federal Institute of Technology (EPFL). Publication: Automated protein-DNA interaction screening of Drosophila regulatory elements. Korneel Hens, Jean-Daniel Feuz, Alina Isakova, Antonina Lagovitina, Andreas Massouras, Julien Bryois, Patrick Callaerts, Susan E. Celniker, Bart Deplancke. Nat Methods. 2011 Oct 30;8(12):1065-70. 10.1038/nmeth.1763 PubMed 22037703.
Backbone
  Vector backbone: pDONR221
  Backbone manufacturer: Invitrogen
  Backbone size w/o insert (bp): 2536
  Vector type: Gateway Donor Vector
Growth in bacteria
  Bacterial resistance: Kanamycin, 50 μg/mL
  Growth temperature: 37°C
  Growth strain: DH5alpha
  Copy number: High Copy
Gene/Insert
  Gene/Insert name: CG1621 (alt names: FBgn0033182; CG1621)
  Species: D. melanogaster (fly)
  Insert size (bp): 1074
  Entrez Gene: CG1621 (a.k.a. Dmel_CG1621, Dmel\CG1621)
  Cloning method: Gateway Cloning
  Sequencing primers: 5′ M13F; 3′ M13R
Terms and licenses: Academic/Nonprofit Terms; Industry Terms: Not Available to Industry
Depositor comments: Please note that the ORFs in this collection were cloned open-ended (without a stop codon).
How to cite: KHBD00087 was a gift from Bart Deplancke (Addgene plasmid # 34244 ; http://n2t.net/addgene:34244 ; RRID:Addgene_34244)
