[The description below was written by a language model from this plasmid's Addgene catalogue record.]
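Description:
KHBD00087 is a Gateway clone built on the pDONR221 backbone, carrying the open reading frame of the Drosophila melanogaster gene CG1621 (FBgn0033182) as an insert of about 1.07 kb in a backbone of about 2.5 kb. It is a bacterial propagation plasmid rather than an expression vector. It is maintained at high copy number in standard E. coli cloning strains under kanamycin selection. The record lists no promoter, tag or reporter acting on the insert, and no feature table is provided, so individual elements cannot be confirmed beyond what the backbone name implies.

The insert was introduced by Gateway recombination. In a pDONR221-derived clone, the ORF normally replaces the donor vector's counter-selection cassette and ends up flanked by attL recombination sites. This allows it to be transferred by an LR reaction into any compatible destination vector without restriction cloning. M13 forward and reverse priming sites flank the insert for sequence verification. The depositor notes that ORFs in this collection were cloned open-ended, without a stop codon, so the CG1621 coding sequence can be fused in frame to C-terminal tags or domains supplied by the destination vector.

The plasmid belongs to a collection associated with a study on automated screening of protein–DNA interactions at Drosophila regulatory elements. This indicates its role as a transferable ORF source for building fusion constructs for such interaction assays. The record does not describe the function of the CG1621 protein.
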