>Addgene plasmid #34244 | KHBD00087 | depositor partial sequence | sequence record 40811 | KHBD00087 sequence 1074 bps
ATGGAGATGGCCTACAATGCGTCATCGTCGGCGGCCTCCGTCGGCTCTGCTTCTGCCGCCGCCTCTGCCA
CCGCCTCCTTCGCCTTCACCAACACCGCCAAGCTGCCCATCGAAACGGTGAAGCGCCTGATTGCCGCCGT
CTCACGACGTCCGATGTTGTGGCTGCGCAACAATGCCAATGGCCAGAAGCGCAGCGACATCACGCCTGTT
TGGTTCGAGGTGGGTCAGGATGTGAATTTGCCAGCCGACATCTGCCGAATTAAGTGGGGCCACCTGAGGG
ACAACTTTCGCAAGGTGTACATCCGCAATAACCTGTCCAATGAGACGCCCTCGTCGTGGCGCTTCTACAA
CGATATGCGGTTCATGGAGCCCGCCGTTCACGAGAATATCATGCGTCAGACGCGAAGCAGCAGCAAGAAG
CACCCACCCGGACACTGGACGGAGAACAATAATGTGCTGGGGCCGGACAAGTATGACTCAATGCCCATTG
TTGCTACGGAGCCCATATGCGAGCTCAGCCACAGCTATGACTCGGAGCTACACCAGCCCAGCTTCTCGGA
CATCAGTTCGTTCTTCGAGGATCGCGACTGCCAGCCGCCGGAGAATAAGAGATTTAAGTCGGAGCCCAGT
CAGAGGGAGGAGGACGAGGAGGATGACGATGACTTCGACGAAGATGCCGCCTCGGAGAACTTGGAAGAGG
AACGCGGCAATCGTGCCGATGCTGCCAGTTCCGGTGTATTCACCATAGAAGTGCTCGATGACGACGACGA
AATGGAGCAGGCGGTGACCAAGACCAAGGCGAATAACACTAGCCACGGCGGATCCAGCCTGAAGAGCGAG
CAGGAGGCCAAGGTGTTCTCCAATTCGCAGTCACCCACCGCCGATCTGCCATTCAAGTATATCAGCACGG
ATGTGGCCACGAATACGGATCCCTCTGGTGGAGATCTCCAGGACGAGGCGGATCGCATGTTCCTGCTCAG
TCTGATGCCCTTCCTGCAAAGATTGGACAGCCGCCGGCGTCTGCGCGTGCGCCAGAAATTACAGAACGTG
CTCATCGAGGAACTGGAGTTTGGC
