>Addgene plasmid #34244 | KHBD00087 | addgene partial sequence | sequence record 41865 | M13-Rev 5'-CAGGAAACAGCTATGACC-3'
ATTTTATTTTGACTGATAGTGACCTGTTTCGTTGCAACAAATTGATAAGCAATGCTTTCTTATAATGCCA
ACTTTGTACAAGAAAGTTGGCAAGCCAAACTCCAGTTCCTCGATGAGCACGTTCTGTAATTTCTGGCGCA
CGCGCAGACGCCGGCGGCTGTCCAATCTTTGCAGGAAGGGCATCAGACTGAGCAGGAACATGCGATCCGC
CTCGTCCTGGAGATCTCCACCAGAGGGATCCGTATTCGTGGCCACATCCGTGCTGATATACTTGAATGGC
AGATCGGCGGTGGGTGACTGCGAATTGGAGAACACCTTGGCCTCCTGCTCGCTCTTCAGGCTGGATCCGC
CGTGGCTAGTGTTATTCGCCTTGGTCTTGGTCACCGCCTGCTCCATTTCGTCGTCGTCATCGAGCACTTC
TATGGTGAATACACCGGAACTGGCAGCATCGGCACGATTGCCGCGTTCCTCTTCCAAGTTCTCCGAGGCG
GCATCTTCGTCGAAGTCATCGTCATCCTCCTCGTCCTCCTCCCTCTGACTGGGCTCCGACTTAAATCTCT
TATTCTCCGGCGGCTGGCAGTCGCGATCCTCGAAGAACGAACTGATGTCCGAGAAGCTGGGCTGGTGTAG
CTCCGAGTCATAGCTGTGGCTGAGCTCGCATATGGGCTCCGTAGCAACAATGGGCATTGAGTCATACTTG
TCCGGCCCCAGCACATTATTGTTCTCCGTCCAGTGTCCGGGTGGGTGCTTCTTGCTGCTGCTTCGCGTCT
GACGCATGATATTCTCGTGAACGGCGGGCTCCATGAACCGCATATCGTTG
